Addgene plasmid #129852: pRDAX-349 C-Tag Venus173/155[1] L10 {Esp3I(2x)} EBPF2
Purpose: PPI (BiFC/TriFC) assay vector
Depositing lab: Gary Lewin. Depositing organization: Max-Delbrueck-Centrum fuer Molekulare Medizin (MDC).
Backbone
  Vector backbone: custom built
  Vector type: Mammalian Expression
Growth in bacteria
  Bacterial resistance: Ampicillin, 100 μg/mL
  Growth temperature: 37°C
  Growth strain: DH5alpha
  Copy number: High Copy
Gene/Insert
  Gene/Insert name: Venus
  Species: M. musculus (mouse)
  Cloning method: Restriction Enzyme; 5′ cloning site unknown (unknown if destroyed); 3′ cloning site unknown (unknown if destroyed)
Terms and licenses: Academic/Nonprofit Terms; Industry Terms: Not Available to Industry
How to cite: pRDAX-349 C-Tag Venus173/155[1] L10 {Esp3I(2x)} EBPF2 was a gift from Gary Lewin (Addgene plasmid # 129852 ; http://n2t.net/addgene:129852 ; RRID:Addgene_129852)
