[The description below was written by a language model from this plasmid's Addgene catalogue record and pLannotate feature annotations shown in this document.]
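Description:
pRDAX-349 C-Tag Venus173/155[1] L10 {Esp3I(2x)} EBPF2 is a custom-built mammalian expression plasmid of about 6.5 kb, intended as a vector for protein–protein interaction assays based on bimolecular or trimolecular fluorescence complementation (BiFC/TriFC). It is maintained in E. coli through a high-copy ColE1/pUC-type origin and selected with ampicillin via the β-lactamase gene and its native promoter.

The expression unit is driven by the human CMV immediate-early enhancer and promoter, followed by a chimeric β-globin/immunoglobulin intron that promotes efficient processing of the transcript. Downstream lies a roughly 500 bp GFP-family coding fragment. The automated annotation labels it as an EGFP derivative, but it most likely corresponds to the partial Venus sequence named in the catalogue entry. The plasmid name suggests an N-terminal Venus fragment split around residues 155/173, preceded by a linker (L10) and a pair of Esp3I type IIS sites. These would allow a gene of interest to be inserted so that it carries the Venus fragment as a C-terminal tag, although the Esp3I sites and linker are not annotated and the record gives no cloning sites. The catalogue lists mouse as the insert species, whereas Venus derives from Aequorea victoria GFP.

An EMCV IRES then drives translation of EBFP2 from the same transcript, giving a blue fluorescent marker of transfection and expression level that is independent of complementation. A second chimeric intron, a WPRE and the bGH polyadenylation signal complete the cassette. Further downstream are a T3 promoter and a β-globin fragment with a rabbit β-globin poly(A) signal. When co-expressed with partner constructs carrying complementary Venus fragments, an interaction between the fused proteins should reconstitute Venus fluorescence.
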