Features (pLannotate 1.2.2; 16 found; start..end, strand, type, name):
    155..532     +  enhancer       CMV enhancer: human cytomegalovirus immediate early enhancer
    534..733     +  promoter       CMV promoter: human cytomegalovirus (CMV) immediate early promoter
    872..1004    +  intron         chimeric intron: chimera between introns from human β-globin and immunoglobulin heavy chain genes
   1083..1595    +  CDS            (3-F)Tyr-EGFP (fragment): (3-F)Tyr-EGFP is a basic (constitutively fluorescent) green fluorescent protein published in 2004, derived from Aequorea victoria.
   1612..2198    +  misc_feature   IRES2: internal ribosome entry site (IRES) of the encephalomyocarditis virus (EMCV)
   2199..2918    +  CDS            EBFP2: enhanced blue variant of GFP (Ai et al., 2007) mammalian codon-optimized
   2964..3096    +  intron         chimeric intron: chimera between introns from human β-globin and immunoglobulin heavy chain genes
   3105..3693    +  misc_feature   WPRE: woodchuck hepatitis virus posttranscriptional regulatory element
   3697..3713    +  misc_feature   MCS (fragment): pUC18/19 multiple cloning site
   3726..3837    +  polyA_signal   bGH poly(A) signal: bovine growth hormone polyadenylation signal
   3933..3951    -  promoter       T3 promoter: promoter for bacteriophage T3 RNA polymerase
   4010..4084    +  CDS            HBB (fragment): HBB_PONPY - Experimental evidence at transcript level: Swiss-Prot protein existence level 2. Involved in oxygen transport from the lung to the various peripheral tissues. From Pongo pygmaeus (Bornean orangutan).
   4155..4210    +  polyA_signal   β-globin poly(A) signal: rabbit β-globin polyadenylation signal (Gil and Proudfoot, 1987)
   4589..5177    -  rep_origin     ori: high-copy-number ColE1/pMB1/pBR322/pUC origin of replication
   5348..6208    -  CDS            AmpR: β-lactamase; bla; confers resistance to ampicillin, carbenicillin, and related antibiotics
   6209..6313    -  promoter       AmpR promoter: bla
>Addgene plasmid #129852 | pRDAX-349 C-Tag Venus173/155[1] L10 {Esp3I(2x)} EBPF2 | depositor full sequence | sequence record 249230 | Full Sequence
GCCTGCCTCCAGGCCTCAATATTGGCCATTAGCCATATTATTCATTGGTTATATAGCATAAATCAATATT
GGCTATTGGCCATTGCATACGTTGTATCTATATCATAATATGTACATTTATATTGGCTCATGTCCAATAT
GACCGCCATGTTGGCATTGATTATTGACTAGTTATTAATAGTAATCAATTACGGGGTCATTAGTTCATAG
CCCATATATGGAGTTCCGCGTTACATAACTTACGGTAAATGGCCCGCCTGGCTGACCGCCCAACGACCCC
CGCCCATTGACGTCAATAATGACGTATGTTCCCATAGTAACGCCAATAGGGACTTTCCATTGACGTCAAT
GGGTGGAGTATTTACGGTAAACTGCCCACTTGGCAGTACATCAAGTGTATCATATGCCAAGTCCGCCCCC
TATTGACGTCAATGACGGTAAATGGCCCGCCTGGCATTATGCCCAGTACATGACCTTACGGGACTTTCCT
ACTTGGCAGTACATCTACGTATTAGTCATCGCTATTACCATGGTGATGCGGTTTTGGCAGTACACCAATG
GGCGTGGATAGCGGTTTGACTCACGGGGATTTCCAAGTCTCCACCCCATTGACGTCAATGGGAGTTTGTT
TTGGCACCAAAATCAACGGGACTTTCCAAAATGTCGTAATAACCCCGCCCCGTTGACGCAAATGGGCGGT
AGGCGTGTACGGTGGGAGGTCTATATAAGCAGAGCTCGTTTAGTGAACCGTCAGATCACTAGAAGCTTTA
TTGCGGTAGTTTATCACAGTTAAATTGCTAACGCAGTCAGTGCTTCTGACACAACAGTCTCGAACTTAAG
CTGCAGAAGTTGGTCGTGAGGCACTGGGCAGGTAAGTATCAAGGTTACAAGACAGGTTTAAGGAGACCAA
TAGAAACTGGGCTTGTCGAGACAGAGAAGACTCTTGCGTTTCTGATAGGCACCTATTGGTCTTACTGACA
TCCACTTTGCCTTTCTCTCCACAGGTGTCCACTCCCAGGCCACCCGAGACGCCGAGGCACGCCGTCTCCG
GGAGCTCTGCCAGCGGTGGCAGCACCAGTGTGTCAAAGGGAGAAGAGTTGTTTACCGGTGTTGTTCCCAT
ACTGGTGGAACTGGATGGTGACGTCAATGGACACAAGTTTAGCGTTTCTGGCGAAGGAGAAGGCGATGCT
ACCTATGGCAAACTGACCCTCAAACTGATCTGTACGACTGGAAAGTTGCCTGTACCTTGGCCAACACTGG
TCACAACCTTGGGCTATGGGCTGCAATGCTTTGCCCGTTATCCTGATCACATGAAGCAACATGACTTCTT
TAAGTCTGCTATGCCAGAGGGATATGTGCAGGAACGGACTATCTTCTTCAAGGACGACGGCAACTACAAG
ACGAGAGCTGAGGTGAAATTTGAGGGTGACACACTGGTGAATCGCATAGAGCTGAAAGGCATCGACTTCA
AAGAAGATGGGAATATTCTCGGGCATAAACTCGAGTACAACTACAATTCCCACAACGTGTACATCACTGC
CGATAAGCAGAAGAATGGGATTAAGGCGAACTTCAAGATCCGACACAACATCGAGTAAGAATTCAGATCC
GCCCCTCTCCCTCCCCCCCCCCTAACGTTACTGGCCGAAGCCGCTTGGAATAAGGCCGGTGTGCGTTTGT
CTATATGTTATTTTCCACCATATTGCCGTCTTTTGGCAATGTGAGGGCCCGGAAACCTGGCCCTGTCTTC
TTGACGAGCATTCCTAGGGGTCTTTCCCCTCTCGCCAAAGGAATGCAAGGTCTGTTGAATGTCGTGAAGG
AAGCAGTTCCTCTGGTAGCTTCTTGAAGACAAACAACGTCTGTAGCGACCCTTTGCAGGCAGCGGAACCC
CCCACCTGGCGACAGGTGCCTCTGCGGCCAAAAGCCACGTGTATAAGATACACCTGCAAAGGCGGCACAA
CCCCAGTGCCACGTTGTGAGTTGGATAGTTGTGGAAAGAGTCAAATGGCTCTCCTCAAGCGTATTCAACA
AGGGGCTGAAGGATGCCCAGAAGGTACCCCATTGTATGGGATCTGATCTGGGGCCTCGGTACACATGCTT
TACATGTGTTTAGTCGAGGTTAAAAAAACGTCTAGGCCCCCCGAACCACGGGGACGTGGTTTTCCTTTGA
AAAACACGATGATAATATGGCCACAACCATGGTGAGCAAGGGCGAGGAGCTGTTCACCGGGGTGGTGCCC
ATCCTGGTCGAGCTGGACGGCGACGTAAACGGCCACAAGTTCAGCGTGAGGGGCGAGGGCGAGGGCGATG
CCACCAACGGCAAGCTGACCCTGAAGTTCATCTGCACCACCGGCAAGCTGCCCGTGCCCTGGCCCACCCT
CGTGACCACCCTGAGCCACGGCGTGCAGTGCTTCGCCCGCTACCCCGACCACATGAAGCAGCACGACTTC
TTCAAGTCCGCCATGCCCGAAGGCTACGTCCAGGAGCGCACCATCTTCTTCAAGGACGACGGCACCTACA
AGACCCGCGCCGAGGTGAAGTTCGAGGGCGACACCCTGGTGAACCGCATCGAGCTGAAGGGCGTCGACTT
CAAGGAGGACGGCAACATCCTGGGGCACAAGCTGGAGTACAACTTCAACAGCCACAACATCTATATCATG
GCCGTCAAGCAGAAGAACGGCATCAAGGTGAACTTCAAGATCCGCCACAACGTGGAGGACGGCAGCGTGC
AGCTCGCCGACCACTACCAGCAGAACACCCCCATCGGCGACGGCCCCGTGCTGCTGCCCGACAGCCACTA
CCTGAGCACCCAGTCCGTGCTGAGCAAAGACCCCAACGAGAAGCGCGATCACATGGTCCTGCTGGAGTTC
CGCACCGCCGCCGGGATCACTCTCGGCATGGACGAGCTGTACAAGTAAACCGGTGCTCGAGGTACCGATG
AATAGCTAAGGTCGAGGCCGCAGGTAAGTATCAAGGTTACAAGACAGGTTTAAGGAGACCAATAGAAACT
GGGCTTGTCGAGACAGAGAAGACTCTTGCGTTTCTGATAGGCACCTATTGGTCTTACTGACATCCACTTT
GCCTTTCTCTCCACAGGTGTCGACAATCAACCTCTGGATTACAAAATTTGTGAAAGATTGACTGGTATTC
TTAACTATGTTGCTCCTTTTACGCTATGTGGATACGCTGCTTTAATGCCTTTGTATCATGCTATTGCTTC
CCGTATGGCTTTCATTTTCTCCTCCTTGTATAAATCCTGGTTGCTGTCTCTTTATGAGGAGTTGTGGCCC
GTTGTCAGGCAACGTGGCGTGGTGTGCACTGTGTTTGCTGACGCAACCCCCACTGGTTGGGGCATTGCCA
CCACCTGTCAGCTCCTTTCCGGGACTTTCGCTTTCCCCCTCCCTATTGCCACGGCGGAACTCATCGCCGC
CTGCCTTGCCCGCTGCTGGACAGGGGCTCGGCTGTTGGGCACTGACAATTCCGTGGTGTTGTCGGGGAAG
CTGACGTCCTTTCCATGGCTGCTCGCCTGTGTTGCCACCTGGATTCTGCGCGGGACGTCCTTCTGCTACG
TCCCTTCGGCCCTCAATCCAGCGGACCTTCCTTCCCGCGGCCTGCTGCCGGCTCTGCGGCCTCTTCCGCG
TCTTCGCCTTCGCCCTCAGACGAGTCGGATCTCCCTTTGGGCCGCCTCCCCGCCTGGAATTCGAGCTCGG
TACGATCAGCCTCGACTGTGCCTTCTAGTTGCCAGCCATCTGTTGTTTGCCCCTCCCCCGTGCCTTCCTT
GACCCTGGAAGGTGCCACTCCCACTGTCCTTTCCTAATAAAATGAGGAAATTGCATCGCATTGTCTGAGT
AGGTGTCATTCTATTCTGGGGGGTGGGGTGGGGCAGGACAGCAAGGGGGAGGATTGGGAAGACAATAGCC
CAGCTTTTGTTCCCTTTAGTGAGGGTTAATTGCGCGCTTGGCGTAATCATGGTCATAGCTGTTTCCTGTG
TGAAATTGTTATCCGCTAATTCACTCCTCAGGTGCAGGCTGCCTATCAGAAGGTGGTGGCTGGTGTGGCC
AATGCCCTGGCTCACAAATACCACTGAGATCTTTTTCCCTCTGCCAAAAATTATGGGGACATCATGAAGC
CCCTTGAGCATCTGACTTCTGGCTAATAAAGGAAATTTATTTTCATTGCAATAGTGTGTTGGAATTTTTT
GTGTCTCTCACTCGGAAGGACATATGGGAGGGCAAATCATTTAAAACATCAGAATGAGTATTTGGTTTAG
AGTTTGGCAACATATGCCCATATGCTGGCTGCCATGAACAAAGGTTGGCTATAAAGAGGTCATCAGTATA
TGAAACAGCCCCCTGCTGTCCATTCCTTATTCCATAGAAAAGCCTTGACTTGAGGTTAGATTTTTTTTAT
ATTTTGTTTTGTGTTATTTTTTTCTTTAACATCCCTAAAATTTTCCTTACATGTTTTACTAGCCAGATTT
TTCCTCCTCTCCTGACTACTCCCAGTCATAGCTGTCCCTCTTCTCTTATGGAGATCGGCCGGCCGCCGGC
GTCGACGCGCGCGGCCGCGGCGCGCCGTTGCTGGCGTTTTTCCATAGGCTCCGCCCCCCTGACGAGCATC
ACAAAAATCGACGCTCAAGTCAGAGGTGGCGAAACCCGACAGGACTATAAAGATACCAGGCGTTTCCCCC
TGGAAGCTCCCTCGTGCGCTCTCCTGTTCCGACCCTGCCGCTTACCGGATACCTGTCCGCCTTTCTCCCT
TCGGGAAGCGTGGCGCTTTCTCATAGCTCACGCTGTAGGTATCTCAGTTCGGTGTAGGTCGTTCGCTCCA
AGCTGGGCTGTGTGCACGAACCCCCCGTTCAGCCCGACCGCTGCGCCTTATCCGGTAACTATCGTCTTGA
GTCCAACCCGGTAAGACACGACTTATCGCCACTGGCAGCAGCCACTGGTAACAGGATTAGCAGAGCGAGG
TATGTAGGCGGTGCTACAGAGTTCTTGAAGTGGTGGCCTAACTACGGCTACACTAGAAGAACAGTATTTG
GTATCTGCGCTCTGCTGAAGCCAGTTACCTTCGGAAAAAGAGTTGGTAGCTCTTGATCCGGCAAACAAAC
CACCGCTGGTAGCGGTGGTTTTTTTGTTTGCAAGCAGCAGATTACGCGCAGAAAAAAAGGATCTCAAGAA
GATCCTTTGATCTTTTCTACGGGGTCTGACGCTCAGTGGAACGAAAACTCACGTTAAGGGATTTTGGTCA
TGAGATTATCAAAAAGGATCTTCACCTAGATCCTTTTAAATTAAAAATGAAGTTTTAAATCAATCTAAAG
TATATATGAGTAAACTTGGTCTGACAGTTACCAATGCTTAATCAGTGAGGCACCTATCTCAGCGATCTGT
CTATTTCGTTCATCCATAGTTGCCTGACTCCCCGTCGTGTAGATAACTACGATACGGGAGGGCTTACCAT
CTGGCCCCAGTGCTGCAATGATACCGCGAGACCCACGCTCACCGGCTCCAGATTTATCAGCAATAAACCA
GCCAGCCGGAAGGGCCGAGCGCAGAAGTGGTCCTGCAACTTTATCCGCCTCCATCCAGTCTATTAATTGT
TGCCGGGAAGCTAGAGTAAGTAGTTCGCCAGTTAATAGTTTGCGCAACGTTGTTGCCATTGCTACAGGCA
TCGTGGTGTCACGCTCGTCGTTTGGTATGGCTTCATTCAGCTCCGGTTCCCAACGATCAAGGCGAGTTAC
ATGATCCCCCATGTTGTGCAAAAAAGCGGTTAGCTCCTTCGGTCCTCCGATCGTTGTCAGAAGTAAGTTG
GCCGCAGTGTTATCACTCATGGTTATGGCAGCACTGCATAATTCTCTTACTGTCATGCCATCCGTAAGAT
GCTTTTCTGTGACTGGTGAGTACTCAACCAAGTCATTCTGAGAATAGTGTATGCGGCGACCGAGTTGCTC
TTGCCCGGCGTCAATACGGGATAATACCGCGCCACATAGCAGAACTTTAAAAGTGCTCATCATTGGAAAA
CGTTCTTCGGGGCGAAAACTCTCAAGGATCTTACCGCTGTTGAGATCCAGTTCGATGTAACCCACTCGTG
CACCCAACTGATCTTCAGCATCTTTTACTTTCACCAGCGTTTCTGGGTGAGCAAAAACAGGAAGGCAAAA
TGCCGCAAAAAAGGGAATAAGGGCGACACGGAAATGTTGAATACTCATACTCTTCCTTTTTCAATATTAT
TGAAGCATTTATCAGGGTTATTGTCTCATGAGCGGATACATATTTGAATGTATTTAGAAAAATAAACAAA
TAGGGGTTCCGCGCACATTTCCCCGAAAAGTGCCACCTGACGTCTAAGAAACCATTATTATCATGACATT
AACCTATAAAAATAGGCGTATCACGAGGCCCTTTCGTCTACGCGCGCGCCGGCGGCGCGCCGTCGACGGC
CGGCCGCGGCCGC
